Addgene plasmid #16014: pFLAG-CMV2-CARP1
Depositing lab: Wafik El-Deiry. Depositing organization: University of Pennsylvania. Publication: Suppression of caspase-8- and -10-associated RING proteins results in sensitization to death ligands and inhibition of tumor cell growth. McDonald ER, El-Deiry WS. Proc Natl Acad Sci U S A. 2004 Apr 20. 101(16):6170-5. 10.1073/pnas.0307459101 PubMed 15069192.
Backbone
  Vector backbone: pFLAG-CMV2
  Backbone manufacturer: Sigma
  Backbone size w/o insert (bp): 4700
  Vector type: Mammalian Expression
Growth in bacteria
  Bacterial resistance: Ampicillin, 100 μg/mL
  Growth temperature: 37°C
  Growth strain: DH5alpha
  Copy number: High Copy
Gene/Insert
  Gene/Insert name: CARP1 (alt names: RNF34; FYVE-RING finger protein)
  Species: H. sapiens (human)
  Entrez Gene: RNF34 (a.k.a. CARP-1, CARP1, RFI, RIF, RIFF, hRFI)
  Tag / fusion protein: Flag (N terminal on backbone)
  Cloning method: Restriction Enzyme
  Sequencing primers: 5′ CMV-F
Terms and licenses: Academic/Nonprofit Terms; Industry Terms: Not Available to Industry
How to cite: pFLAG-CMV2-CARP1 was a gift from Wafik El-Deiry (Addgene plasmid # 16014 ; http://n2t.net/addgene:16014 ; RRID:Addgene_16014)
