[The description below was written by a language model from this plasmid's Addgene catalogue record.]
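Description:
pFLAG-CMV2-CARP1 is a mammalian expression plasmid built on the commercial pFLAG-CMV2 backbone (about 4.7 kb without insert). It carries the human CARP1 coding sequence, also known as RNF34 or FYVE-RING finger protein. The insert was placed into the vector by restriction enzyme cloning so that it is fused to the FLAG epitope supplied by the backbone, giving a protein tagged at its N terminus. As the backbone name and the CMV forward sequencing primer indicate, expression is driven by the cytomegalovirus immediate-early promoter, a strong constitutive promoter suited to transient transfection of cultured mammalian cells. In bacteria the plasmid is maintained at high copy number and selected with ampicillin. The record names no mammalian selection marker, and it gives neither the insert size nor the cloning sites used. No feature table is provided, so other backbone elements cannot be confirmed from the record.

CARP1 is one of the caspase-8- and -10-associated RING proteins. According to the associated publication title, suppressing these proteins sensitizes cells to death ligands and inhibits tumor cell growth. The construct is therefore suited to overexpressing CARP1 in human or other mammalian cell lines for work on death receptor signalling and apoptosis. The FLAG tag allows the protein to be detected by western blot or immunofluorescence and recovered by immunoprecipitation with anti-FLAG antibodies, for example to look at its interaction with binding partners such as the apical caspases. This avoids the need for an antibody specific to CARP1.
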