>Addgene plasmid #16014 | pFLAG-CMV2-CARP1 | addgene partial sequence | sequence record 22380 | CMV-F 5'-CGCAAATGGGCGGTAGGCGTG-3'
GCAGAGCTCGTTTAGTGAACCGTCAGAATTGATCTACCATGGACTACAAAGACGATGACGACAAGCTTAT
GAAGGCGGGTGCCACGTCTATGTGGGCTTCGTGCTGTGGGCTGCTGAATGAAGTCATGGGAACTGGAGCT
GTCAGGGGCCAGCAGTCAGCATTTGCAGGAGCCACCGGTCCATTCAGATTTACACCAAACCCTGAGTTTT
CCACCTACCCACCAGCAGCTACGGAAGGGCCCAACATAGTTTGTAAAGCCTGTGGGCTTTCATTTTCAGT
CTTTAGAAAGAAGCATGTTTGCTGTGACTGCAAGAAGGATTTTTGCTCCGTTTGTTCAGTCTTACAAGAA
AATCTCCGTAGATGTTCTACTTGTCACTTATTACAAGAGACAGCATTTCAGCGCCCTCAGTTAATGCGAC
TGAAGGTGAAGGACCTGCGGCAGTATCTCATTCTGAGAAATATACCCATAGATACTTGTCGTGAGAAAGA
AGACTTGGTGGATCTAGTACTGTGCCATCATGGACTAGGCTCTGAGGACGACATGGACACAAGCAGTCTG
AATTCTTCAAGGTCCCAGACTTCTAGCTTTTTTACACGTTCGTTTTTTTCAAACTATACAGCCCCCTCTG
CTACTATGTCTTCGTTTCAGGGAGAGCTTATGGATGGAGACCAAACATCCAGATCTGGAGTGCCGGCACA
GGTACAAAGTGAAATCACTTCAGCAAACACAGAAGATGATGATGACG
